Addgene plasmid #63338: pFusX2-56
Purpose: Encodes RVD positions 4-6 in TALEN assembly
Depositing lab: Stephen Ekker. Depositing organization: Mayo Foundation for Medical Education and Research. Publication: FusX: A rapid one-step TALE assembly system for genome science. Ma AC, McNulty MS, Tanya PL, Jarryd CM, Martinez-Galvez G, Argue DP, Lee HB, Urban MD, Bullard CE, Blackburn PR, Man TK, Clark KJ, Ekker SC. Hum Gene Ther. 2016 Jun;27(6):451-63. doi: 10.1089/hum.2015.172 PubMed 26854857.
Backbone
  Vector backbone: FusX2
  Backbone size w/o insert (bp): 3006
  Vector type: TALEN
Growth in bacteria
  Bacterial resistance: Spectinomycin, 50 μg/mL
  Growth temperature: 37°C
  Growth strain: DH5alpha
  Copy number: High Copy
Gene/Insert
  Gene/Insert name: NG HD NG (alt name: X2_TCT)
  Species: Synthetic
  Mutation: none
  Cloning method: Restriction Enzyme; 5′ cloning site BsaI (destroyed during cloning); 3′ cloning site BsaI (destroyed during cloning)
  Sequencing primers: 5′ pCR8_F1; 3′ pCR8_R1
Terms and licenses: Academic/Nonprofit Terms; Industry Terms: Not Available to Industry
How to cite: pFusX2-56 was a gift from Stephen Ekker (Addgene plasmid # 63338 ; http://n2t.net/addgene:63338 ; RRID:Addgene_63338)
