[The description below was written by a language model from this plasmid's Addgene catalogue record.]
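Description:
pFusX2-56 is a bacterial library plasmid from the FusX TALE assembly system, built on the FusX2 backbone (about 3 kb without insert) and catalogued as a TALEN-type vector. It is maintained as a high-copy plasmid in E. coli under spectinomycin selection. The record does not name the origin of replication or list any other backbone features, and no feature table is provided. The listed sequencing primers carry pCR8-style names, but the record does not otherwise describe where the backbone came from.

The payload is a synthetic trimer of TALE repeats carrying the repeat-variable diresidues NG, HD and NG, also labelled X2_TCT. Under the standard TALE code, NG recognises thymine and HD recognises cytosine, so this module specifies the DNA triplet T-C-T. According to the record, it supplies RVD positions 4 to 6 of an assembled TALE array, which makes it one member of a position-specific library of pre-made three-repeat units. The insert was cloned through BsaI sites that were destroyed in the process, consistent with type IIS (Golden Gate-style) construction, in which the enzyme cuts outside its recognition sequence and leaves custom overhangs.

The plasmid contains no stated promoter, tag or reporter and is not an expression construct in its own right. It serves as a building block: a user picks the trimer plasmid matching each successive triplet of the target sequence and combines them with the other position libraries and a receiver vector to assemble a full-length TALE DNA-binding domain. That domain is typically fused to a nuclease for targeted genome editing. The record does not specify which enzyme releases the trimer during that final assembly.
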