>Addgene plasmid #63338 | pFusX2-56 | depositor partial sequence | sequence record 105194 | pFusX2_TCT
AGTCTTAAGCGTCTCCCTGACCCCGGACCAAGTGGTGGCTATCGCCAGCAACGGTGGCGGCAAGCAAGCG
CTCGAAACGGTGCAGCGGCTGTTGCCGGTGCTGTGCCAGGACCATGGCCTGACCCCGGACCAAGTGGTGG
CTATCGCCAGCCACGATGGCGGCAAGCAAGCGCTCGAAACGGTGCAGCGGCTGTTGCCGGTGCTGTGCCA
GGACCATGGCCTGACCCCGGACCAAGTGGTGGCTATCGCCAGCAACGGTGGCGGCAAGCAAGCGCTCGAA
ACGGTGCAGCGGCTGTTGCCGGTGCTGTGCCAGGACCATGGCGAGACGTC
