>Addgene plasmid #63338 | pFusX2-56 | depositor partial sequence | sequence record 105195 | FusX2
CGTCTCCCTGACCCCGGACCAAGTGGTGGCTATCGAGACCGGCGCCGCTACGGGCGCGTCCCATTCGCCA
TTCAGGCTGCGCAACTGTTGGGAAGGGCGATCGGTGCGGGCTCTTCGCTATTACGCCAGCTGGCGAAAGG
GGGATGTGCTGCAAGGCGATTAAGTTGGGAACGCCAGGGTTTTCCCAGTCACGACGTTGTAAAACGACGG
CCAGTGAGCGCGCGTAATCGACTCACTATAGGGCGAATTGGGTACCGGGCCCCCCCTCGAGGTCCTCCAG
CTTTTGTTCCCTTTAGTGAGGGTTAATTGCGCGCTTGGCGTAATCATGGTCATAGCTGTTTCCTGTGTGA
AATTGTTATCCGCTCACAATTCCACACAACATACGAGCCGGAAGCATAAAGTGTAAAGCCTGGGGTGCCT
AATGAGTGAGCTAACTCACATTAATTGCGTTGCGCTCACTGCCCGCTTTCCACCGGTGGTCTCTGGCGGC
AAGCAAGCGCTCGAAACGGTGCAGCGGCTGTTGCCGGTGCTGTGCCAGGACCATGGCGAGACGTCTAGAC
CAGCCAGGACAGAAATGCCTCGACTTCGCTGCTACCCAAGGTTGCCGGGTGACGCACACCGTGGAAACGG
ATGAAGGCACGAACCCAGTGGACATAAGCCTGTTCGGTTCGTAAGCTGTAATGCAAGTAGCGTATGCGCT
CACGCAACTGGTCCAGAACCTTGACCGAACGCAGCGGTGGTAACGGCGCAGTGGCGGTTTTCATGGCTTG
TTATGACTGTTTTTTTGGGGTACAGTCTATGCCTCGGGCATCCAAGCAGCAAGCGCGTTACGCCGTGGGT
CGATGTTTGATGTTATGGAGCAGCAACGATGTTACGCAGCAGGGCAGTCGCCCTAAAACAAAGTTAAACA
TTATGAGGGAAGCGGTGATCGCCGAAGTATCGACTCAACTATCAGAGGTAGTTGGCGTCATCGAGCGCCA
TCTCGAACCGACGTTGCTGGCCGTACATTTGTACGGCTCCGCAGTGGATGGCGGCCTGAAGCCACACAGT
GATATTGATTTGCTGGTTACGGTGACCGTAAGGCTTGATGAAACAACGCGGCGAGCTTTGATCAACGACC
TTTTGGAAACTTCGGCTTCCCCTGGAGAGAGCGAGATTCTCCGCGCTGTAGAAGTCACCATTGTTGTGCA
CGACGACATCATTCCGTGGCGTTATCCAGCTAAGCGCGAACTGCAATTTGGAGAATGGCAGCGCAATGAC
ATTCTTGCAGGTATCTTCGAGCCAGCCACGATCGACATTGATCTGGCTATCTTGCTGACAAAAGCAAGAG
AACATAGCGTTGCCTTGGTAGGTCCAGCGGCGGAGGAACTCTTTGATCCGGTTCCTGAACAGGATCTATT
TGAGGCGCTAAATGAAACCTTAACGCTATGGAACTCGCCGCCCGACTGGGCTGGCGATGAGCGAAATGTA
GTGCTTACGTTGTCCCGCATTTGGTACAGCGCAGTAACCGGCAAAATCGCGCCGAAGGATGTCGCTGCCG
ACTGGGCAATGGAGCGCCTGCCGGCCCAGTATCAGCCCGTCATACTTGAAGCTAGACAGGCTTATCTTGG
ACAAGAAGAAGATCGCTTGGCCTCGCGCGCAGATCAGTTGGAAGAATTTGTCCACTACGTGAAAGGCGAG
ATCACCAAGGTAGTCGGCAAATAACCCTCGAGCCACCCATGACCAAAATCCCTTAACGTGAGTTACGCGT
CGTTCCACTGAGCGTCAGACCCCGTAGAAAAGATCAAAGGATCTTCTTGAGATCCTTTTTTTCTGCGCGT
AATCTGCTGCTTGCAAACAAAAAAACCACCGCTACCAGCGGTGGTTTGTTTGCCGGATCAAGAGCTACCA
ACTCTTTTTCCGAAGGTAACTGGCTTCAGCAGAGCGCAGATACCAAATACTGTCCTTCTAGTGTAGCCGT
AGTTAGGCCACCACTTCAAGAACTCTGTAGCACCGCCTACATACCTCGCTCTGCTAATCCTGTTACCAGT
GGCTGCTGCCAGTGGCGATAAGTCGTGTCTTACCGGGTTGGACTCAAGACGATAGTTACCGGATAAGGCG
CAGCGGTCGGGCTGAACGGGGGGTTCGTGCACACAGCCCAGCTTGGAGCGAACGACCTACACCGAACTGA
GATACCTACAGCGTGAGCATTGAGAAAGCGCCACGCTTCCCGAAGGGAGAAAGGCGGACAGGTATCCGGT
AAGCGGCAGGGTCGGAACAGGAGAGCGCACGAGGGAGCTTCCAGGGGGAAACGCCTGGTATCTTTATAGT
CCTGTCGGGTTTCGCCACCTCTGACTTGAGCGTCGATTTTTGTGATGCTCGTCAGGGGGGCGGAGCCTAT
GGAAAAACGCCAGCAACGCGGCCTTTTTACGGTTCCTGGCCTTTTGCTGGCCTTTTGCTCACATGTTCTT
TCCTGCGTTATCCCCTGATTCTGTGGATAACCGTATTACCGCCTTTGAGTGAGCTGATACCGCTCGCCGC
AGCCGAACGACCGAGCGCAGCGAGTCAGTGAGCGAGGAAGCGGAAGAGCGCCCAATACGCAAACCGCCTC
TCCCCGCGCGTTGGCCGATTCATTAATGCAGCTGGCACGACAGGTTTCCCGACTGGAAAGCGGGCAGTGA
GCGCAACGCAATTAATACGCGTACCGCTAGCCAGGAAGAGTTTGTAGAAACGCAAAAAGGCCATCCGTCA
GGATGGCCTTCTGCTTAGTTTGATGCCTGGCAGTTTATGGCGGGCGTCCTGCCCGCCACCCTCCGGGCCG
TTGCTTCACAACGTTCAAATCCGCTCCCGGCGGATTTGTCCTACTCAGGAGAGCGTTCACCGACAAACAA
CAGATAAAACGAAAGGCCCAGTCTTCCGACTGAGCCTTTCGTTTTATTTGATGCCTGGCAGTTCCCTACT
CTCGCGTTAACGCTAGCATGGATGTTTTCCCAGTCACGACGTTGTAAAACGACGGCCAGTCTTAAG
