>Addgene plasmid #63338 | pFusX2-56 | addgene partial sequence | sequence record 115007 | pCR8_R1 5'-cgaaccgaacaggcttatgt-3'
TGCGTACCCGGCAACCTTGGGTAGCAGCGAAGTCGAGGCATTTCTGTCCTGGCTGGTCTAGACGTCTCGC
CATGGTCCTGGCACAGCACCGGCAACAGCCGCTGCACCGTTTCGAGCGCTTGCTTGCCGCCACCGTTGCT
GGCGATAGCCACCACTTGGTCCGGGGTCAGGCCATGGTCCTGGCACAGCACCGGCAACAGCCGCTGCACC
GTTTCGAGCGCTTGCTTGCCGCCATCGTGGCTGGCGATAGCCACCACTTGGTCCGGAGTCAGGCCATGGT
CCTGGCACAGCACCGGCAACAGCCGCTGCACCGTTTCGAGCGCTTGCTTGCCGCCACCGTTGCTGGCGAT
AGCCACCACTTGGTCCGGGGTCAGGGAGACGCTTAAGACTGGCCGTCGTTTTACAACGTCGTGACTGGGA
AAACATCCATGCTAGCGTTAACGCGAGAGTAGGGAACTGCCAGGCATCAAATAAAACGAAAGGCTCAGTC
GGAAGACTGGGCCTTTCGTTTTATCTGTTGTTTGTCGGTGAACGCTCTCCTGAGTAGGACAAATCCGCCG
GGAGCGGATTTGAACGTTGTGAAGCAACGGCCCGGAGGGTGGCGGGCAGGACGCCCGCCATAAACTGCCA
GGCATCAAACTAAGCAGAAGGCCATCCTGACGGATGGCCTTTTTGCGTTT
